Addgene plasmid #219551: pAAV-G12-AkaLuc
Purpose: AkaLuc expression in mammlian cells. pAAV vector. Reporter plasmid.
Depositing lab: Vladislav Verkhusha. Depositing organization: Albert Einstein College of Medicine. Publication: iLight2: A near-infrared optogenetic tool for gene transcription with low background activation. Baloban M, Kasatkina LA, Verkhusha VV. Protein Sci. 2024 May;33(5):e4993. doi: 10.1002/pro.4993. PubMed 38647395.
Backbone
  Vector backbone: pG12
  Backbone manufacturer: GeneScript
  Backbone size w/o insert (bp): 3635
  Vector type: Mammalian Expression, AAV
Growth in bacteria
  Bacterial resistance: Ampicillin, 100 μg/mL
  Growth temperature: 37°C
  Growth strain: NEB Stable
  Copy number: High Copy
Gene/Insert
  Gene/Insert name: AkaLuc
  Species: Synthetic
  Insert size (bp): 1672
  GenBank ID: LC320664.1
  Promoter: 12xUAS with TATA-box minimal promoter
  Cloning method: Restriction Enzyme; 5′ cloning site BamHI (not destroyed); 3′ cloning site EcoRI (not destroyed)
  Sequencing primers: 5′ pBR322ori-F; 3′ WPRE-R
Terms and licenses: Academic/Nonprofit Terms; Industry Terms: Not Available to Industry
Depositor comments: To make a pAAV-G12-AkaLuc plasmid, the fragment encoding AkaLuc was amplified from pAAV-TRE-Tight2-AkaLuc (Addgene #186186) and swapped with CheRiff-T2AmCherry in pAAV-G12-CheRiff-T2A-mCherry (Addgene #170275) using BamHI and EcoRI restriction sites.
How to cite: pAAV-G12-AkaLuc was a gift from Vladislav Verkhusha (Addgene plasmid # 219551 ; http://n2t.net/addgene:219551 ; RRID:Addgene_219551)
