[The description below was written by a language model from this plasmid's Addgene catalogue record and pLannotate feature annotations shown in this document.]
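Description:
pAAV-G12-AkaLuc is an adeno-associated virus transfer plasmid of about 5.3 kb that serves as a Gal4-responsive bioluminescent reporter for mammalian cells. It is built on the pG12 backbone and is propagated in E. coli as a high-copy plasmid through a ColE1/pUC-type origin, with selection by the β-lactamase (AmpR) gene. An f1 phage origin is also present, along with short remnants of pBR322 bom and rop sequences. The expression cassette lies between AAV2 inverted terminal repeats, which are the cis elements needed to replicate and package the intervening DNA into recombinant AAV particles. The left ITR is annotated only as two fragments, while the right one is detected as a complete repeat.

The reporter is driven by a synthetic promoter recorded as 12xUAS with a TATA-box minimal promoter. In the feature table this appears as four blocks of Gal4-binding UAS repeats followed by a minP fragment. The minimal promoter has low basal activity, so transcription depends on a Gal4 DNA-binding-domain transactivator supplied in trans. The open reading frame is AkaLuc, a synthetic engineered derivative of firefly luciferase, which is why the automated annotation labels it as luciferase. It was inserted between BamHI and EcoRI sites, replacing the CheRiff-T2A-mCherry cassette of a parental pAAV-G12 plasmid. Downstream are partial WPRE sequences, which enhance transcript stability and expression, and an SV40 polyadenylation signal fragment. A short SP6 promoter lies upstream of the UAS array.

The associated publication describes a near-infrared optogenetic tool for controlling gene transcription. This suggests the plasmid is used as a readout of light-induced activation and background activity, either by transfection or after AAV packaging.
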