Features (pLannotate 1.2.2; 20 found; start..end, strand, type, name):
      1..39      -  repeat_region  AAV2 ITR (fragment): inverted terminal repeat of adeno-associated virus serotype 2 inverted
     50..119     -  repeat_region  AAV2 ITR (fragment): inverted terminal repeat of adeno-associated virus serotype 2 inverted
    174..192     +  promoter       SP6 promoter: promoter for bacteriophage SP6 RNA polymerase
    212..268     +  protein_bind   5X UAS (fragment): five tandem copies of the "ScaI site" 17-mer CGGAGTACTGTCCTCCG, an upstream activating sequence (UAS) that efficiently binds yeast Gal4 (Webster et al., 1988; Pfeiffer et al., 2010) GAL4
    277..335     +  protein_bind   5X UAS (fragment): five tandem copies of the "ScaI site" 17-mer CGGAGTACTGTCCTCCG, an upstream activating sequence (UAS) that efficiently binds yeast Gal4 (Webster et al., 1988; Pfeiffer et al., 2010) GAL4
    344..402     +  protein_bind   5X UAS (fragment): five tandem copies of the "ScaI site" 17-mer CGGAGTACTGTCCTCCG, an upstream activating sequence (UAS) that efficiently binds yeast Gal4 (Webster et al., 1988; Pfeiffer et al., 2010) GAL4
    411..448     +  protein_bind   5X UAS (fragment): five tandem copies of the "ScaI site" 17-mer CGGAGTACTGTCCTCCG, an upstream activating sequence (UAS) that efficiently binds yeast Gal4 (Webster et al., 1988; Pfeiffer et al., 2010) GAL4
    466..483     +  promoter       minP (fragment): minimal TATA-box promoter with low basal activity
    506..2158    +  CDS            luciferase: firefly luciferase synthetic luc2 version of the luciferase gene
   2175..2332    +  misc_feature   WPRE (fragment): woodchuck hepatitis virus posttranscriptional regulatory element
   2338..2422    +  misc_feature   WPRE (fragment): woodchuck hepatitis virus posttranscriptional regulatory element
   2421..2486    -  polyA_signal   SV40 poly(A) signal (fragment): SV40 polyadenylation signal
   2559..2699    +  repeat_region  AAV2 ITR: inverted terminal repeat of adeno-associated virus serotype 2 inverted
   2704..2755    -  misc_feature   bom (fragment): basis of mobility region from pBR322
   2774..3229    +  rep_origin     f1 ori (sequence partly withheld): f1 bacteriophage origin of replication; arrow indicates direction of (+) strand synthesis
   3230..3279    -  misc_feature   bom (fragment): basis of mobility region from pBR322
   3381..3416    -  CDS            rop (fragment): Rop protein, which maintains plasmids at low copy number; rop
   3511..3615    +  promoter       AmpR promoter: bla
   3616..4476    +  CDS            AmpR: β-lactamase; bla; confers resistance to ampicillin, carbenicillin, and related antibiotics
   4647..5235    +  rep_origin     ori: high-copy-number ColE1/pMB1/pBR322/pUC origin of replication
>Addgene plasmid #219551 | pAAV-G12-AkaLuc | addgene full sequence | sequence record 434076 | Addgene NGS Result
CCTGCAGGCAGCTGCGCGCTCGCTCGCTCACTGAGGCCGGGCGACCAAAGGTCGCCCGGCCTCAGTGAGC
GAGCGAGCGCGCAGAGAGGGAGTGGCCAACTCCATCACTAGGGGTTCCTGCGGCCGAAGATGCTGCACAC
TTGTGGGCTAGCCTTATGTATCATACACATACGATTTAGGTGACACTATAGAACTCGAGCAGCTGAAGCT
TCGGAGTACTGTCCTCCGAGCGGAGTACTGTCCTCCGAGCGGAGTACTGTCCTCCGAGTCGACTCTAGCG
GAGTACTGTCCTCCGAGCGGAGTACTGTCCTCCGAGCGGAGTACTGTCCTCCGAGTCGACTCTAGCGGAG
TACTGTCCTCCGAGCGGAGTACTGTCCTCCGAGCGGAGTACTGTCCTCCGAGTCGACTCTAGCGGAGTAC
TGTCCTCCGAGCGGAGTACTGTCCTCCGGCTAGTAGCGGAGACTCTAGAGGGTATATAATGGATCCCCGG
GTACCGGTCGCCACCATGGAAGATGCCAAAAACATTAAGAAGGGCCCAGCGCCGTTCTACCCACTCGAAG
ACGGGACCGCCGGCGAGCAGCTGCACAAAGCCATGAAGCGCTACGCCCTGGTGCCCGGCGCCATCGCCTT
TACCGACGCACATATTCAGGTGGACGTTACCTACGCCGAGTACTTCGAGATGAGCGTTCGGCTGGCAGAA
GCTATGAGGCGCTATGGGCTGAATACAAACCATCGGATCGTGGTGTGCAGCGAGAATAGCTCGCAGTTCT
TCATGCCCGTGTTGGGTGCCCTGTTCATCGGTGTGGCTGTGGCCCCAGCTAACGACATCTACAACGAGCG
CGAGCTGCTGAACAGCATGGGCATCAGCCAGCCCACCGTCGTATTCGTGAGCAAGAAAGGGCTGCGAAAG
GTCCTCAACGTGCAAAAGAAGCTACCGATCATACGAAAGATCATCATCATGGATAGCAAGACCGACTACC
AGGGCTTCCAAAGCATGTACACCTTCGTGACTTCCCATTTGCCACCCAGCTTCAACGAGTACGACTTCGT
GCCCGAGAGCTTCGACCGGGACAAAACCATCGCCCTGATCATGAACAGTAGTGGTAGTACAGGATTACCC
AAGGGCGTAGCCCTACCGCACCGCACCGCTTGTGTCCGATTCAGTCATGCCCGCGACCCCATCTTCGGCT
ACCAGAACATCCCCGACACCGCTATCCTCAGCGTGGTGCCATTTCACCACGGCTTCGGCATGTTCACCAC
GCTGGGCTACTTGATCTGCGGCTTTCGGGTCGTGCTCATGTACCGCTTCGAGGAGGAGCTATTCTTGCGC
AGCTTGCAAGACTATAAGATTCAATCTGCCCTGCTGGTGCCCACACTATTTAGCTGCCTCGCTAAGAGCA
CTCTCATCGACAAGTACGACCTAAGCAGCTTGCGCGAGATCGCCAGCGGCGGGGCGCCGCTCAGCAAGGA
GGTAGGTGAGGCCGTGGCCAAACGCTTCCGCCTACCAGGCATCCGCCAGGGCTATGGCCTGACAGAAACA
ACCAACGCCGTCATGATCACCCCCGAGGGGGACCGTAAGCCTGGCTCAGTAGGCAAGGTGGTGCCCTTCT
TCGAGGCTAAGGTGGTAGACTTGGTCACCGGTAAGACACTGGGTGTGAACCAGCGCGGTGAGCTGTGCGT
CCGTGGCCCCATGATCATGAGCGGCTACGTTAACAACCCCGAGGCTACGAACGCTCTCATCGACAAGGAC
GGCTGGCTGCACAGCGGCGACATCGCCTACTGGGACGAGGACGAGCACTTCTTCATCGTGGACCGGCTGA
AGAGCCTGATCAAATACAAGGGCTACCAGGTAGCCCCAGCCGAACTGGAGGGCATCCTGCTGCAACACCC
CTACATCTTCGACGCCGGAGTCGCCGGCCTGCCCGACGACGATGCCGGCGAGCTGCCCGCCGCAGTCGTC
GTGTTGGAACACGGTAAAACCATGACCGAGAAAGAGATCGTGGACTATGTGGCCAGCCAGGTTACAACCG
CCAAGAAGCTGCGCGGTGGTGTTGTGTTTGTGGATGAAGTCCCTAGAGGATCGACCGGCAAGTTAGACGC
CCGCAAGATCCGCGAGATTCTCACTAAGGCCAAGAAGGACGGCAAGATCGCCGTGTAAGAATTCCGCTCG
AGATAATCAACCTCTGGATTACAAAATTTGTGAAAGATTGACTGGTATTCTTAACTATGTTGCTCCTTTT
ACGCTATGTGGATACGCTGCTTTAATGCCTTTGTATCATGCTATTGCTTCCCGTATGGCTTTCATTTTCT
CCTCCTTGTATAAATCCTGGTTAGTTCTTGCCACGGCGGAACTCATCGCCGCCTGCCTTGCCCGCTGCTG
GACAGGGGCTCGGCTGTTGGGCACTGACAATTCCGTGGTGTTTATTTGTGAAATTTGTGATGCTATTGCT
TTATTTGTAACCATTATAAGCTGCAATAAACAAGTTAACAACAACAATTGCATTCATTTTATGTTTCAGG
TTCAGGGGGAGATGTGGGAGGTTTTTTAAAGCGGCCGCAGGAACCCCTAGTGATGGAGTTGGCCACTCCC
TCTCTGCGCGCTCGCTCGCTCACTGAGGCCGGGCGACCAAAGGTCGCCCGACGCCCGGGCTTTGCCCGGG
CGGCCTCAGTGAGCGAGCGAGCGCGCAGCTGCCTGCAGGGGCGCCTGATGCGGTATTTTCTCCTTACGCA
TCTGTGCGGTATTTCACACCGCATA
[95 nt withheld, positions 2756-2850]
T
[46 nt withheld, positions 2852-2897]
C
[141 nt withheld, positions 2899-3039]
CCTTTGACGTTGGAGTCCACGTTCTTT
[37 nt withheld, positions 3067-3103]
ACTCTATCTCGGGCTATTCTTTTGATTTATAAGGGATTTTGCCGATTTCGGTCTATTGGTTAAAAAATGA
GCTGATTTAACAAAAATTTAACGCGAATTTTAACAAAATATTAACGTTTACAATTTTATGGTGCACTCTC
AGTACAATCTGCTCTGATGCCGCATAGTTAAGCCAGCCCCGACACCCGCCAACACCCGCTGACGCGCCCT
GACGGGCTTGTCTGCTCCCGGCATCCGCTTACAGACAAGCTGTGACCGTCTCCGGGAGCTGCATGTGTCA
GAGGTTTTCACCGTCATCACCGAAACGCGCGAGACGAAAGGGCCTCGTGATACGCCTATTTTTATAGGTT
AATGTCATGATAATAATGGTTTCTTAGACGTCAGGTGGCACTTTTCGGGGAAATGTGCGCGGAACCCCTA
TTTGTTTATTTTTCTAAATACATTCAAATATGTATCCGCTCATGAGACAATAACCCTGATAAATGCTTCA
ATAATATTGAAAAAGGAAGAGTATGAGTATTCAACATTTCCGTGTCGCCCTTATTCCCTTTTTTGCGGCA
TTTTGCCTTCCTGTTTTTGCTCACCCAGAAACGCTGGTGAAAGTAAAAGATGCTGAAGATCAGTTGGGTG
CACGAGTGGGTTACATCGAACTGGATCTCAACAGCGGTAAGATCCTTGAGAGTTTTCGCCCCGAAGAACG
TTTTCCAATGATGAGCACTTTTAAAGTTCTGCTATGTGGCGCGGTATTATCCCGTATTGACGCCGGGCAA
GAGCAACTCGGTCGCCGCATACACTATTCTCAGAATGACTTGGTTGAGTACTCACCAGTCACAGAAAAGC
ATCTTACGGATGGCATGACAGTAAGAGAATTATGCAGTGCTGCCATAACCATGAGTGATAACACTGCGGC
CAACTTACTTCTGACAACGATCGGAGGACCGAAGGAGCTAACCGCTTTTTTGCACAACATGGGGGATCAT
GTAACTCGCCTTGATCGTTGGGAACCGGAGCTGAATGAAGCCATACCAAACGACGAGCGTGACACCACGA
TGCCTGTAGCAATGGCAACAACGTTGCGCAAACTATTAACTGGCGAACTACTTACTCTAGCTTCCCGGCA
ACAATTAATAGACTGGATGGAGGCGGATAAAGTTGCAGGACCACTTCTGCGCTCGGCCCTTCCGGCTGGC
TGGTTTATTGCTGATAAATCTGGAGCCGGTGAGCGTGGGTCTCGCGGTATCATTGCAGCACTGGGGCCAG
ATGGTAAGCCCTCCCGTATCGTAGTTATCTACACGACGGGGAGTCAGGCAACTATGGATGAACGAAATAG
ACAGATCGCTGAGATAGGTGCCTCACTGATTAAGCATTGGTAACTGTCAGACCAAGTTTACTCATATATA
CTTTAGATTGATTTAAAACTTCATTTTTAATTTAAAAGGATCTAGGTGAAGATCCTTTTTGATAATCTCA
TGACCAAAATCCCTTAACGTGAGTTTTCGTTCCACTGAGCGTCAGACCCCGTAGAAAAGATCAAAGGATC
TTCTTGAGATCCTTTTTTTCTGCGCGTAATCTGCTGCTTGCAAACAAAAAAACCACCGCTACCAGCGGTG
GTTTGTTTGCCGGATCAAGAGCTACCAACTCTTTTTCCGAAGGTAACTGGCTTCAGCAGAGCGCAGATAC
CAAATACTGTTCTTCTAGTGTAGCCGTAGTTAGGCCACCACTTCAAGAACTCTGTAGCACCGCCTACATA
CCTCGCTCTGCTAATCCTGTTACCAGTGGCTGCTGCCAGTGGCGATAAGTCGTGTCTTACCGGGTTGGAC
TCAAGACGATAGTTACCGGATAAGGCGCAGCGGTCGGGCTGAACGGGGGGTTCGTGCACACAGCCCAGCT
TGGAGCGAACGACCTACACCGAACTGAGATACCTACAGCGTGAGCTATGAGAAAGCGCCACGCTTCCCGA
AGGGAGAAAGGCGGACAGGTATCCGGTAAGCGGCAGGGTCGGAACAGGAGAGCGCACGAGGGAGCTTCCA
GGGGGAAACGCCTGGTATCTTTATAGTCCTGTCGGGTTTCGCCACCTCTGACTTGAGCGTCGATTTTTGT
GATGCTCGTCAGGGGGGCGGAGCCTATGGAAAAACGCCAGCAACGCGGCCTTTTTACGGTTCCTGGCCTT
TTGCTGGCCTTTTGCTCACATGT
